Addgene plasmid #111431: pV1524
Purpose: CaCas9/gRNA Solo entry plasmid for cloning guides - contains stuffer with BsmBI sites - inserts at Neut5L - Recyclable for serial mutagenesis (Mal2-FLP)
Depositing lab: Gerald Fink. Depositing organization: Whitehead Institute for Biomedical Research. Publication: New CRISPR Mutagenesis Strategies Reveal Variation in Repair Mechanisms among Fungi. Vyas VK, Bushkin GG, Bernstein DA, Getz MA, Sewastianik M, Barrasa MI, Bartel DP, Fink GR. mSphere. 2018 Apr 25;3(2). pii: 3/2/e00154-18. doi: 10.1128/mSphere.00154-18. Print 2018 Apr 25. PubMed 29695624.
Backbone
  Vector backbone: pV1393
  Backbone manufacturer: Valmik Vyas
  Vector type: Yeast Expression, CRISPR
  Selectable markers: Ampicillin
Growth in bacteria
  Bacterial resistance: Nourseothricin (clonNat), 50 μg/mL
  Growth temperature: 37°C
  Growth strain: DH5alpha
  Copy number: High Copy
Gene/Insert
  Gene/Insert name: CaCas9/sgRNA-BsmBI stuffer
  gRNA/shRNA sequence: sgRNA-BsmBI stuffer
  Species: Synthetic
  Cloning method: Gibson Cloning
Terms and licenses: Academic/Nonprofit Terms; Industry Terms: Not Available to Industry
How to cite: pV1524 was a gift from Gerald Fink (Addgene plasmid # 111431 ; http://n2t.net/addgene:111431 ; RRID:Addgene_111431)
