[The description below was written by a language model from this plasmid's Addgene catalogue record and pLannotate feature annotations shown in this document.]
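Description:
pV1524 is a 14.4 kb CRISPR "Solo" entry plasmid for genome editing in Candida albicans, built on the pV1393 backbone by Gibson assembly. It is maintained in E. coli from a high-copy ColE1/pUC-type origin. The backbone also carries an f1 origin, a β-lactamase (AmpR) cassette, and remnants of a lacZα/lac promoter cloning region flanked by T3 and T7 promoters. The catalogue lists nourseothricin as the bacterial selection and ampicillin under selectable markers. Both are consistent with the feature table, which shows AmpR and a streptothricin acetyltransferase gene (the nourseothricin marker) between the Ashbya gossypii TEF promoter and terminator.

The payload combines both CRISPR components on one molecule. A Cas9 open reading frame (CaCas9 in the record) carries a C-terminal 3xFLAG tag and is followed by the CYC1 terminator; its promoter is not annotated. The sgRNA cassette consists of a stuffer bearing BsmBI sites placed upstream of the S. pyogenes guide scaffold, so that a chosen guide sequence can be cloned in place of the stuffer. The promoter driving the guide is not named, although two tRNA features lie in the upstream region.

According to the record, the construct integrates at the Neut5L locus, and the Candida EAF6 fragment detected near one end is probably part of the flanking homology. An FLP recombinase gene, described as Mal2-driven, and two minimal FRT sites bracket the Cas9, marker and guide elements. Inducing FLP should therefore excise the integrated cassette and restore nourseothricin sensitivity. This allows the same marker and system to be reused for successive rounds of mutagenesis.
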