Features (pLannotate 1.2.2; 25 found; start..end, strand, type, name):
     15..4118    +  CDS            cas9: CAS9_STRP1 - Also known as csn1 From Streptococcus pyogenes serotype M1.
   4200..4265    +  CDS            3xFLAG: three tandem FLAG® epitope tags, followed by an enterokinase cleavage site
   4330..4577    +  terminator     CYC1 terminator: S. cerevisiae CYC1; transcription terminator for CYC1
   4617..4895    -  CDS            Iah1 (fragment): IAH1_RAT - Also known as Harpb64. Experimental evidence at transcript level: Swiss-Prot protein existence level 2. Probable lipase. From Rattus norvegicus (Rat).
   5137..6408    +  CDS            FLP: site-specific recombinase FLP is a site-specific recombinase from Saccharomyces cerevisiae. Recombination occurs at FRT sequences.
   6835..7032    -  terminator     TEF terminator: Ashbya gossypii TEF terminator
   7050..7619    -  CDS            sta: STA_STRLA - Experimental evidence at protein level: Swiss-Prot protein existence level 1. Involved in resistance to streptothricin, a broad-spectrum antibiotic produced by streptomycetes. Detoxifies streptothricin via acetylation of the beta amino group of the first beta-lysyl moiety of streptothricin. From Streptomyces lavendulae.
   7633..7976    -  promoter       TEF promoter: Ashbya gossypii TEF promoter
   8128..8215    -  ncRNA          tRNA: Accession: RF00005 - tRNA
   8224..8296    -  ncRNA          tRNA: Accession: RF00005 - tRNA
   9045..9120    +  misc_RNA       gRNA scaffold: guide RNA scaffold for the Streptococcus pyogenes CRISPR/Cas9 system
   9200..9233    -  protein_bind   FRT (minimal): supports FLP-mediated excision but not integration (Turan and Bode, 2011) FLP recombinase from the Saccharomyces cerevisiae 2μ plasmid
   9600..9618    -  promoter       T3 promoter: promoter for bacteriophage T3 RNA polymerase
   9661..9683    -  protein_bind   lac operator (fragment): The lac repressor binds to the lac operator to inhibit transcription in E. coli. This inhibition can be relieved by adding lactose or isopropyl-β-D-thiogalactopyranoside (IPTG). lac repressor encoded by lacI
   9687..9717    -  promoter       lac promoter: promoter for the E. coli lac operon
   9732..9753    -  protein_bind   CAP binding site: CAP binding activates transcription in the presence of cAMP. E. coli catabolite activator protein
   9766..9858    -  CDS            lacI (fragment): lac repressor; lacI; The lac repressor binds to the lac operator to inhibit transcription in E. coli. This inhibition can be relieved by adding lactose or isopropyl-β-D-thiogalactopyranoside (IPTG).
  10041..10629   -  rep_origin     ori: high-copy-number ColE1/pMB1/pBR322/pUC origin of replication
  10800..11660   -  CDS            AmpR: β-lactamase; bla; confers resistance to ampicillin, carbenicillin, and related antibiotics
  11661..11765   -  promoter       AmpR promoter: bla
  11818..12246   -  rep_origin     f1 ori (sequence partly withheld): f1 bacteriophage origin of replication; arrow indicates direction of (+) strand synthesis
  12251..12406   -  CDS            lacZα (fragment): LacZα fragment of β-galactosidase; lacZ fragment
  12414..12432   +  promoter       T7 promoter: promoter for bacteriophage T7 RNA polymerase
  12885..12918   -  protein_bind   FRT (minimal): supports FLP-mediated excision but not integration (Turan and Bode, 2011) FLP recombinase from the Saccharomyces cerevisiae 2μ plasmid
  12913..13473   -  CDS            EAF6 (fragment): EAF6_CANAL - Protein inferred from homology: Swiss-Prot protein existence level 3. Component of the NuA4 histone acetyltransferase complex which is involved in transcriptional activation of selected genes principally by acetylation of nucleosomal histone H4 and H2A. The NuA4 complex is also involved in DNA repair (By similarity). From Candida albicans (strain SC5314 / ATCC MYA-2876) (Yeast).
>Addgene plasmid #111431 | pV1524 | addgene full sequence | sequence record 292191 | Addgene NGS Result
TATTACAACCCGGGATGGATAAAAAGTATAGTATTGGTTTAGATATTGGTACTAACTCTGTGGGTTGGGC
AGTTATCACTGACGAATATAAAGTTCCATCAAAGAAATTTAAGGTGTTAGGTAACACTGACAGACACTCA
ATAAAAAAGAATCTTATCGGTGCTCTTTTGTTCGACTCCGGTGAAACTGCCGAGGCTACACGTTTAAAAA
GAACAGCAAGAAGAAGATATACCCGTAGAAAAAATAGAATATGTTATTTACAAGAAATCTTTTCTAATGA
AATGGCTAAAGTTGATGATTCCTTTTTCCATAGATTGGAAGAGTCATTTTTGGTTGAAGAAGACAAAAAG
CATGAGAGACATCCAATCTTTGGGAATATAGTTGATGAAGTGGCTTACCATGAAAAATATCCTACCATTT
ATCATTTAAGAAAGAAATTGGTAGATTCAACTGATAAAGCTGACCTTAGATTAATCTATTTAGCACTTGC
CCATATGATTAAATTTAGAGGTCATTTTTTGATTGAAGGTGATTTGAACCCAGATAATTCTGACGTGGAT
AAATTATTTATTCAATTAGTCCAAACCTACAACCAATTATTTGAGGAAAATCCAATTAATGCTAGTGGTG
TCGATGCCAAAGCTATATTATCAGCCAGATTATCAAAATCTAGACGTTTGGAAAATTTGATTGCCCAATT
GCCAGGAGAAAAAAAGAATGGATTATTTGGAAACTTGATCGCATTATCATTGGGTTTGACACCAAATTTT
AAATCTAATTTTGATTTAGCTGAAGATGCTAAATTACAATTATCAAAAGACACCTATGACGACGATTTGG
ACAATTTACTTGCTCAAATTGGTGATCAATATGCAGATTTGTTCTTAGCTGCTAAAAACTTATCTGATGC
TATTTTGTTGTCTGATATTTTGAGAGTGAACACAGAAATAACCAAAGCTCCATTATCAGCATCTATGATC
AAACGTTATGATGAACACCATCAGGATTTGACTTTATTGAAAGCTTTGGTGAGACAACAATTGCCAGAGA
AGTATAAAGAAATCTTTTTCGATCAATCTAAAAACGGGTATGCAGGTTATATTGATGGGGGTGCCTCCCA
AGAGGAATTTTACAAATTTATAAAACCTATTTTAGAAAAGATGGATGGGACTGAGGAACTTTTGGTCAAA
TTGAACAGAGAAGATTTGTTACGTAAACAGAGAACTTTTGATAATGGTAGTATACCTCACCAAATTCATT
TGGGTGAGTTGCATGCAATTTTAAGAAGACAAGAAGATTTTTATCCATTTTTAAAAGATAATAGAGAAAA
AATCGAGAAAATTTTAACCTTTAGAATTCCATACTATGTTGGGCCTTTGGCTAGAGGTAATTCAAGATTT
GCCTGGATGACACGTAAATCAGAAGAAACTATTACCCCTTGGAATTTTGAAGAGGTTGTTGATAAAGGAG
CATCAGCACAGAGTTTTATTGAAAGAATGACCAATTTCGATAAAAACTTACCAAATGAAAAAGTTTTACC
AAAACATTCCTTGTTATACGAATATTTTACTGTTTACAATGAACTTACAAAGGTTAAATATGTTACTGAA
GGTATGCGTAAGCCAGCCTTTTTATCTGGAGAACAGAAAAAGGCAATAGTTGATTTATTGTTTAAAACAA
ATAGAAAAGTTACTGTTAAACAATTAAAAGAAGATTACTTTAAGAAAATTGAATGTTTTGATTCAGTTGA
AATCAGTGGTGTTGAAGACAGATTTAATGCTAGTTTAGGAACTTACCATGATTTACTTAAAATTATCAAA
GATAAAGATTTCTTGGATAACGAAGAAAATGAAGACATTTTAGAAGACATTGTTTTAACCTTAACTTTAT
TCGAAGATAGAGAGATGATTGAAGAACGTTTGAAGACTTATGCACATTTGTTTGACGATAAAGTGATGAA
ACAGTTGAAAAGAAGACGTTATACTGGATGGGGTAGATTGTCTCGTAAATTGATCAATGGAATTAGAGAT
AAACAAAGTGGTAAAACTATCTTGGACTTTTTGAAATCTGACGGATTTGCTAATAGAAATTTCATGCAAT
TGATCCACGACGATAGTTTGACATTTAAAGAAGACATCCAAAAGGCCCAAGTGAGTGGGCAAGGTGATTC
ATTACATGAACATATTGCAAATTTAGCCGGATCTCCTGCTATTAAGAAAGGGATATTACAAACTGTTAAA
GTTGTGGATGAATTAGTGAAAGTAATGGGAAGACATAAACCTGAAAACATTGTCATTGAGATGGCAAGAG
AAAATCAAACTACACAAAAAGGACAGAAAAATAGTAGAGAACGTATGAAAAGAATAGAAGAGGGTATTAA
AGAATTGGGTAGTCAAATATTGAAAGAACACCCAGTGGAAAATACCCAGTTGCAAAATGAAAAATTATAT
CTTTACTACCTTCAAAATGGACGTGATATGTATGTTGATCAGGAATTAGATATAAATAGACTTTCAGATT
ATGATGTAGATCATATAGTTCCACAATCTTTCTTGAAAGATGATTCCATAGACAATAAAGTATTAACTAG
AAGTGATAAAAATAGAGGTAAAAGTGATAATGTCCCAAGTGAGGAAGTCGTCAAAAAGATGAAAAATTAC
TGGCGTCAACTTTTGAATGCTAAATTAATTACTCAAAGAAAATTTGATAATTTGACTAAAGCAGAAAGAG
GTGGGCTTTCTGAATTAGATAAAGCCGGGTTCATTAAAAGACAATTGGTCGAAACTAGACAAATTACTAA
ACATGTTGCCCAAATTTTAGATTCCCGTATGAACACTAAGTATGACGAAAATGATAAGTTAATACGTGAG
GTTAAAGTCATTACTTTAAAATCAAAACTTGTCTCTGATTTCAGAAAGGATTTCCAATTCTATAAAGTTA
GAGAAATTAATAATTATCATCATGCTCATGATGCATATTTGAATGCTGTAGTTGGAACTGCTTTAATCAA
GAAATACCCTAAATTAGAATCTGAATTTGTATATGGTGATTACAAAGTCTATGATGTTAGAAAGATGATT
GCTAAATCAGAACAAGAAATTGGTAAAGCTACAGCTAAATACTTCTTTTACTCTAACATTATGAATTTCT
TTAAAACAGAAATTACTTTGGCAAACGGTGAAATTAGAAAAAGACCTCTTATTGAAACAAATGGTGAGAC
TGGAGAGATAGTTTGGGACAAAGGGCGTGATTTCGCTACTGTTAGAAAAGTTTTATCAATGCCACAAGTT
AACATTGTAAAGAAAACAGAGGTTCAAACTGGTGGTTTCTCAAAAGAAAGTATTTTGCCTAAAAGAAATA
GTGATAAATTAATTGCCAGAAAAAAGGATTGGGATCCAAAGAAATATGGTGGTTTCGACTCACCAACCGT
AGCCTATTCTGTTTTGGTTGTGGCAAAGGTTGAAAAGGGTAAAAGTAAAAAGCTTAAATCAGTAAAAGAA
CTTTTGGGTATTACAATAATGGAAAGAAGTTCCTTTGAAAAGAACCCTATTGATTTTTTGGAAGCTAAAG
GTTATAAGGAAGTAAAGAAGGACTTAATAATCAAATTGCCTAAATATTCTTTATTTGAATTAGAAAATGG
GAGAAAAAGAATGTTGGCTTCTGCTGGAGAATTGCAAAAGGGTAATGAATTAGCATTGCCTTCCAAATAT
GTTAACTTCTTGTATTTAGCTTCACACTATGAAAAGTTGAAAGGGTCACCAGAAGATAACGAGCAAAAAC
AATTATTTGTTGAACAACACAAACACTACTTAGATGAGATTATAGAACAAATTAGTGAATTCAGTAAAAG
AGTGATATTAGCTGATGCAAATTTAGATAAAGTTTTGTCAGCCTATAACAAACATAGAGATAAGCCAATT
AGAGAACAAGCAGAAAACATTATTCACTTATTTACCCTTACCAATTTAGGAGCACCTGCTGCTTTCAAGT
ATTTTGATACAACAATTGATCGTAAAAGATATACCTCAACAAAAGAAGTCTTAGACGCCACCTTAATTCA
TCAATCAATCACTGGATTGTATGAGACAAGAATTGATTTGTCTCAATTGGGTGGTGATGAAGGGGCTGAT
CCTAAGAAGAAAAGAAAAGTTGATCCAAAGAAAAAGCGTAAGGTGGATCCTAAGAAAAAGAGAAAGGTTG
ACTACAAAGACCATGACGGTGATTATAAAGATCATGACATCGACTACAAGGATGACGATGACAAGTGATA
ATGACTGCAGAGATCCATCGACCTGCCGCCAAGCTAATTCCGGGCGAATTTCTGTCGAGTCATGTAATTA
GTTATGTCACGCTTACATTCACGCCCTCCCCCCACATCCGCTCTAACCGAAAAGGAAGGAGTTAGACAAC
CTGAAGTCTAGGTCCCTATTTATTTTTTTATAGTTATGTTAGTATTAAGAACGTTATTTATATTTCAAAT
TTTTCTTTTTTTTCTGTACAGACGCGTGTACGCATGTAACATTATACTGAAAACCTTGCTTGAGAAGGTT
TTGGGACGCTCGAAGGCTTTAATTTGCGGCCGGGCCCCCCCGTTTGATATTTTTGTCTAGTACCATCTGT
ACCATTACACTTAAATTATCTTTATATCTGTCTAACTCGACTGTCTGGATTTCATTGATGTAGTCGTATG
CATCGTTAGTTCCAAAAAATATTGTCATCAATTTGATATTGGTTTCCGACTCTAAAATTTTTGGAAGAAT
TTGTCTAGCGTGCTCTGAGTTGTAGCCACTGAAACCACGGTTAATAACATCCAATTTTCGGATATACACA
TTCTGTAATGCTGGATGAAAGCCATACTGGGTACAACTAAACTGGGTGATGGAGTCACCGAACAACACAA
ATTTACCGTATTCCATGATTGCTATGGTTGAGAATTTTTTTTTTTTCTTGTCCCACGCCATTTTTCAAAT
TATGCAGTTGAGAATGTTAGTTTTTGTGTACACCCCGTTCGCTGAATATTTCGGAATAATTCAAAGATTG
GGGAGTGGGGGAGGCGATAGACGAAGACACGGTATAAAAATGGGCAAAATTTTCCCCAACTTTTTGCAGT
GGTTTAACTAATAATCAACTACAATGATGCCACAATTTGATATATTATGTAAAACACCACTTAAGGTGCT
TGTTCGTCAGTTTGTGGAAAGGTTTGAAAGACCTTCAGGTGAGAAAATAGCATTATGTGCTGCTGAACTA
ACCTATTTATGTTGGATGATTACACATAACGGAACAGCAATCAAGAGAGCCACATTCATGAGCTATAATA
CTATCATAAGCAATTCGTTGAGTTTCGATATTGTCAATAAATCACTCCAGTTTAAATACAAGACGCAAAA
AGCAACAATTTTGGAAGCCTCATTAAAGAAATTGATTCCTGCTTGGGAATTTACAATTATTCCTTACTAT
GGACAAAAACATCAATCTGATATCACTGATATTGTAAGTAGTTTGCAATTACAGTTCGAATCATCGGAAG
AAGCAGATAAGGGGAATAGCCACAGTAAAAAAATGCTTAAAGCACTTCTAAGTGAGGGTGAAAGCATCTG
GGAGATCACTGAGAAAATACTAAATTCGTTTGAGTATACTTCGAGATTTACAAAAACAAAAACTTTATAC
CAATTCCTCTTCCTAGCTACTTTCATCAACTGTGGAAGATTCAGCGATATTAAGAACGTTGATCCGAAAT
CATTTAAATTAGTCCAAAATAAGTATTTGGGAGTAATAATCCAGTGTTTAGTGACAGAGACAAAGACAAG
CGTTAGTAGGCACATATACTTCTTTAGCGCAAGGGGTAGGATCGATCCACTTGTATATTTGGATGAATTT
TTGAGGAATTCTGAACCAGTCCTAAAACGAGTAAATAGGACCGGCAATTCTTCAAGCAATAAACAGGAAT
ACCAATTATTAAAAGATAACTTAGTCAGATCGTACAATAAAGCTTTGAAGAAAAATGCGCCTTATTCAAT
CTTTGCTATAAAAAATGGCCCAAAATCTCACATTGGAAGACATTTGATGACCTCATTTCTTTCAATGAAG
GGCCTAACGGAGTTGACTAATGTTGTGGGAAATTGGAGCGATAAGCGTGCTTCTGCCGTGGCCAGGACAA
CGTATACTCATCAGATAACAGCAATACCTGATCACTACTTCGCACTAGTTTCTCGGTACTATGCATATGA
TCCAATATCAAAGGAAATGATAGCATTGAAGGATGAGACTAATCCAATTGAGGAGTGGCAGCATATAGAA
CAGCTAAAGGGTAGTGCTGAAGGAAGCATACGATACCCCGCATGGAATGGGATAATATCACAGGAGGTAC
TAGACTACCTTTCATCCTACATAAATAGACGCATATAAGAGTGAAATTCTGGAAATCTGGAAATCTGGTT
TTGTATTCTTGTTATTCTTCTTTTTGTTATTACATATATAACTTGTTACTTTTTTAAAAAAATCTTTGTA
TATTTTATAAATATATAAAACTAAATTTAAGAAAAAGAGAAAAATGTTTTATTTGAGAGATTGAAATTTT
ACTTGAATTTAGCTTAGCTTTTATAAAGTATTATTATGTAAAAAAACAAAACAAATATACATCAAAAAGT
TAAGACTATAAAATAGCCACCCAAGGCATTTCTATATCTTGTTGTTGTTGTTTTCATCTTCTGTATCAGA
GGAACTTATTTTATTATTTTCGTCACGGGTATTTTCTCTTGTTTGATGATTCATCCCATTCATTCCATCA
TAAAATGTCGACACTGGATGGCGGCGTTAGTATCGAATCGACAGCAGTATAGCGACCAGCATTCACATAC
GATTGACGCATGATATTACTTTCTGCGCACTTAACTTCGCATCTGGGCAGATGATGTCGAGGCGAAAAAA
AATATAAATCACGCTAACATTTGATTAAAATAGAACAACTACAATATAAAAAAACTATACAAATGACAAG
TTCTTGAAAACAAGAATCTTTTTATTGTCAGTACTGACTCGAGTTATTATGGACATGGCATAGACATATA
CAAAGCTTGTTCACCATCGGAAGCAGTACCATCGTATAAAGCAGTATCCAAACCACACAAAGTGAAACCC
ATTCCTCTATAAGCATGAATAGCTGGAGCATTAACATTGGTAACTTCCAACCACAAATGACCAGCACCTC
TTTCTCTGGCGAATTCAGTAGCCAAACCCATCAAAGCTCTACCAACACCATGACCTCTATGTTCTGGAGC
AACTTCAATATCTTCAACAGTCAATCTTCTGTTCCAACCAGAATAAGAAACAACAACGAAACCAGCCAAA
TCACCATCATCACCATAAGCAACGAAAGTTCTAGAATCTGGATCACCATCTTCACCAGCATCGGATTCAT
CATCGGATTCATCATCTGGGAAAACCTTAGTCAATGGTGGATCAACTGGAACTTCTCTCAAAGTGAAACC
ATCACCAGTAGCAGTAACTCTAAAAACAGTATCGGTAGTGAAAGAACCATCCAAAGCTTCAATAGCTTCA
GCATCACCTGGAACAGAAGTTCTGTATCTATAAGCAGTATCATCCAAAGTAGTAGACATAATTGTAGGAT
CCGGTTGTTTATGTTCGGATGTGATGTGAGAACTGTATCCTAGCAAGATTTTAAAAGGAAGTATATGAAA
GAAGAACCTCAGTGGCAAACCCTAACCTTTTATATTTCTCTACAGGGGCGCGGCGTGGGGACAATTCAAC
GCGTCTGTGAGGGGAGCGTTTCCCTGCTCGCAGGTCTGCAGCGAGGAGCCGTAATTTTTGCTTCGCGCCG
TGCGGCCATCAAAATGTATGGATGCAAATGATTATACATGGGGATGTATGGGCTAAATGTACGGGCGACA
GTCACATCATGCCCCTGAGCTGCGCACGTCAAGACTGTCAAGGAGGGTATTCTGGGCCTCCATGTCGCTG
GCCGGGTGACCCGGCGGGGACGAGGCAAGCTTGATGTGCGGCCGCAAGTGATTAGACTTAGTCCGTTCAA
ATCAAGCACAACTCTGTTCATTGTTTCAACAAGAATTAATTCAAAAACAGGTTCGGTGCATAATTTGCAA
AAAAATATTGCAGCTTCTGTGGCTCGAACACAGTACCTCCAGATTTCAGGTTTGAAATACTTCAGTCTGA
CGCTCTCCCAGATGAGCTAAAGCTGCAATAAGAAAACCCACGCCGGGATTCGAACCCGGAATCCTTTGAT
TAGAAGTCAAAAGCGATAACCATTTCGCCACGCAGGCCTACTTGATGGGTTTGTAAATGGTCTACTTTTT
CAGACCTAACAGAAATTTTAATGAAAGTCATATTCTTATACAATAAAACTGTGTCATAAAAGCAGATATT
CGACTTTCGTAGATTATATAGGACCCAAGAACTAAAATTTAATGCCATATTATGCATTTTTAATCTGTAA
AAGTGTTGTTTCCAACCTATCACAAGTACGTTCTTGTAACTTGTGTTTGTAGGGTTGCAAATGAATCATA
ACAACATCTCAACAGAACATGTATAGCAAAGCTTAGTATAAAATCAGTGTTTTGAGAGGCAATCCAAGAA
TGTTTACATCAAAGTTTCAATAAATATCGACCGAAACTGAAAATCTTTTTAGGTTATTGTTCACTTTTTT
GTAAATATTTAAACATTTTTTGGACCTAAAAAAATACAAGCACCAATTACGTACCAAGAAGCATCTAATC
AACTCCCAGATCACCACTATACATTTAAAAGTCATTGGTCAATAACTATACTCGAGTATTGCCTCATCAA
AGAAACAATCAAATATTATAGATACTCACTCCATCACGTGATAATTTCACTGGTATGGAAAAGTGGAAAA
TTTTATAAAAAAAAATTTGATGCCTTTGGCATAGCTGAAACTTCGGCCCAATAGGATTGGAGAATATGTT
TTCGCAGCGTTCTTACAATTAAATTGTGGTGGAAGTTCGAGACTTGCGTAAACTATTTTTAATTTGGAGA
CGGAATTCCGTCTCGTTTTAGAGCTAGAAATAGCAAGTTAAAATAAGGCTAGTCCGTTATCAACTTGAAA
AAGTGGCACCGAGTCGGTGCTTTTTTTCTCGAGTTTTTTTATCGAGTGTTTAAGGATAATGATAACTGAA
GAGAAGAATTAGTTTTGCCGCCACCGCGGGAAGTTCCTATACTTTCTAGAGAATAGGAACTTCACGCCGG
TAAACAAGTGGTATTCAAGCACAATTCAGTTTTCTGGATCTCTAATAATTGCAATTGCAATTGCTTCACA
TACTCTGTTTATAATTCAGTTTCTTTCTCTTGATGTTACTGATATATTAAGTTAATAAATACCAATAACT
TTTTTTCAAAAATCTTCTATTTTCCTTTCAATTGATTATTTAAACACGAATCGTTAATAAGCTGTGATTG
CTTTTTCTTTTTCTTTTTCTTTTCTTTGTTCAAGTTTGAAAAAAGTAAAAAAAAAGGTTTCTCTTGTTCG
ATGTAGAATTCAGTGGGTTATAGTTGTAATGATATATGGAATAAAAAGAAAGAAAGAAAGAGAGCTCCAG
CTTTTGTTCCCTTTAGTGAGGGTTAATTTCGAGCTTGGCGTAATCATGGTCATAGCTGTTTCCTGTGTGA
AATTGTTATCCGCTCACAATTCCACACAACATACGAGCCGGGAGCATAAAGTGTAAAGCCTGGGGTGCCT
AATGAGTGAGCTAACTCACATTAATTGCGTTGCGCTCACTGCCCGCTTTCCAGTCGGGAAACCTGTCGTG
CCAGCTGCATTAATGAATCGGCCAACGCGCGGGGAGAGGCGGTTTGCGTATTGGGCGCTCTTCCGCTTCC
TCGCTCACTGACTCGCTGCGCTCGGTCGTTCGGCTGCGGCGAGCGGTATCAGCTCACTCAAAGGCGGTAA
TACGGTTATCCACAGAATCAGGGGATAACGCAGGAAAGAACATGTGAGCAAAAGGCCAGCAAAAGGCCAG
GAACCGTAAAAAGGCCGCGTTGCTGGCGTTTTTCCATAGGCTCCGCCCCCCTGACGAGCATCACAAAAAT
CGACGCTCAAGTCAGAGGTGGCGAAACCCGACAGGACTATAAAGATACCAGGCGTTTCCCCCTGGAAGCT
CCCTCGTGCGCTCTCCTGTTCCGACCCTGCCGCTTACCGGATACCTGTCCGCCTTTCTCCCTTCGGGAAG
CGTGGCGCTTTCTCATAGCTCACGCTGTAGGTATCTCAGTTCGGTGTAGGTCGTTCGCTCCAAGCTGGGC
TGTGTGCACGAACCCCCCGTTCAGCCCGACCGCTGCGCCTTATCCGGTAACTATCGTCTTGAGTCCAACC
CGGTAAGACACGACTTATCGCCACTGGCAGCAGCCACTGGTAACAGGATTAGCAGAGCGAGGTATGTAGG
CGGTGCTACAGAGTTCTTGAAGTGGTGGCCTAACTACGGCTACACTAGAAGAACAGTATTTGGTATCTGC
GCTCTGCTGAAGCCAGTTACCTTCGGAAAAAGAGTTGGTAGCTCTTGATCCGGCAAACAAACCACCGCTG
GTAGCGGTGGTTTTTTTGTTTGCAAGCAGCAGATTACGCGCAGAAAAAAAGGATCTCAAGAAGATCCTTT
GATCTTTTCTACGGGGTCTGACGCTCAGTGGAACGAAAACTCACGTTAAGGGATTTTGGTCATGAGATTA
TCAAAAAGGATCTTCACCTAGATCCTTTTAAATTAAAAATGAAGTTTTAAATCAATCTAAAGTATATATG
AGTAAACTTGGTCTGACAGTTACCAATGCTTAATCAGTGAGGCACCTATCTCAGCGATCTGTCTATTTCG
TTCATCCATAGTTGCCTGACTCCCCGTCGTGTAGATAACTACGATACGGGAGGGCTTACCATCTGGCCCC
AGTGCTGCAATGATACCGCGAGACCCACGCTCACCGGCTCCAGATTTATCAGCAATAAACCAGCCAGCCG
GAAGGGCCGAGCGCAGAAGTGGTCCTGCAACTTTATCCGCCTCCATCCAGTCTATTAATTGTTGCCGGGA
AGCTAGAGTAAGTAGTTCGCCAGTTAATAGTTTGCGCAACGTTGTTGCCATTGCTACAGGCATCGTGGTG
TCACGCTCGTCGTTTGGTATGGCTTCATTCAGCTCCGGTTCCCAACGATCAAGGCGAGTTACATGATCCC
CCATGTTGTGCAAAAAAGCGGTTAGCTCCTTCGGTCCTCCGATCGTTGTCAGAAGTAAGTTGGCCGCAGT
GTTATCACTCATGGTTATGGCAGCACTGCATAATTCTCTTACTGTCATGCCATCCGTAAGATGCTTTTCT
GTGACTGGTGAGTACTCAACCAAGTCATTCTGAGAATAGTGTATGCGGCGACCGAGTTGCTCTTGCCCGG
CGTCAATACGGGATAATACCGCGCCACATAGCAGAACTTTAAAAGTGCTCATCATTGGAAAACGTTCTTC
GGGGCGAAAACTCTCAAGGATCTTACCGCTGTTGAGATCCAGTTCGATGTAACCCACTCGTGCACCCAAC
TGATCTTCAGCATCTTTTACTTTCACCAGCGTTTCTGGGTGAGCAAAAACAGGAAGGCAAAATGCCGCAA
AAAAGGGAATAAGGGCGACACGGAAATGTTGAATACTCATACTCTTCCTTTTTCAATATTATTGAAGCAT
TTATCAGGGTTATTGTCTCATGAGCGGATACATATTTGAATGTATTTAGAAAAATAAACAAATAGGGGTT
CCGCGCACATTTCCCCGAAAAGTGCCACCTAAATTGTAAGCGTTAATATTTTGTTAAAATTCGCGTTAAA
TTTTTGTTAAATCAGCTCATTTTTTAACCAATAGGCCGAAATCGGCAAAATCCCTTATAAATCAAAAGAA
TAGACCGAGATAGGGT
[37 nt withheld, positions 11917-11953]
AAAGAACGTGGACTCCAACGTCAAAGG
[49 nt withheld, positions 11981-12029]
T
[91 nt withheld, positions 12031-12121]
G
[124 nt withheld, positions 12123-12246]
CCCATTCGCCATTCAGGCTGCGCAACTGTTGGGAAGGGCGATCGGTGCGGGCCTCTTCGCTATTACGCCA
GCTGGCGAAAGGGGGATGTGCTGCAAGGCGATTAAGTTGGGTAACGCCAGGGTTTTCCCAGTCACGACGT
TGTAAAACGACGGCCAGTGAGCGCGCGTAATACGACTCACTATAGGGCGAATTGAGGCCTGCATGCGGTA
CCATGAAGAATGCTGAATCACTTGATAGGATTTAGTTCCATTATGGTACTAAGAAGTAATATTACTTCTA
TGAAAAGGTTGAATCCGAGATCAAAATTCATCTTTTCATATACTCTGGAGAAAAAAAAAAAAGTAATTGT
AGTAAGAATGACAAGTATCAGTTGAGAAAAAAAGTAACAAAGAGAAAGCTCGGAGGAGGCTCCCCAAAGG
TTTTATCACCAATGGTGGAACCACTAACCCAAGAACAGAAAAAGCATTGATATTTTGAAAAAATACAATA
CTCATCTTTTAACCCGAACCTTTTCTTGTCCTTTAAAACTTTTATCTCATATCTGTCCAAAGTCATATTG
TCTTACTACTTTCTCTCCTTCATCGTCCTTCCTGCCACTACTACCACTGGGAGTTTCGTTCTTCTCGATA
CGGATCCTGAAGTTCCTATACTTTCTAGAGAATAGGAACTTCATTAGCTTTACTTCCTGCACTAGCAGTG
GTTGGATCAACAGAATCTTCATAATCATCAAAATCGTCTTTTGAAGACCCCCCGTTTGATGTATGGCCCT
GTCTTTTCATCAAACTTTTTATATAGTTGACTGAACTGAGGCTAAATATGTGATCATCTTCACTATAGAC
AATCTTTCTCTTATTTGCACCACCGCCACCACCAGTCTTTGAGAAATTCTCAAAACCTTTTACGATATTA
CCAAGCGGGCTCTCTTCGAAATAATCTATCTCTTTTTGATATATCGAATCCTCTAGCGTGGTTAGCTTTC
TAGTTAGTTCTTGCTTCTTAAGAATTTGCTGGATTAGTTTATTTTTCAATTCAACGTATTTCTCAGAGTC
ATCTTTAGATTTTGATGAAGATGTGCGTTCATTCGCTATATCCTTCTTGGTCGTGTCTTTTCGATCCTCC
TTGGCTGGCACTGAACTCGTCTTTTTTGGCGTTGCTGTTCCAGACAGACTTATCTCATTAGATTTGGAAC
TTGTGGGTTTAACATCATTTGCATCTTTAGTAGACATGATTGTGTAATACCGTGATTGTTTGTTTTGAAA
GGTCTGTCATATTTCTATCAATTTCAAAACAAAATGTTCATCAGAAAAAAGCCAAAAATGTCTCTTCTAG
CTTCTTAGTGGTGTCGCAAAATACACAATGTCGCTCAACAATCCACATTCCCGGCGCATAGCTCAAATCA
CATGACTACAGCTAACAATTACACAAAAAAATTCTCTTTTCGATGTAGCAACTATCTTCAACTAAAACAT
TTTCTCCTTCGGCCCATGATTGTCCTCCGGGTCGACAGCAAGCCGTTACAATTGAGATGGAAAGCGACCT
ACCTTCACTCGATAAGGTGCTTAATTGTACTTCATATAAATCTGGCCCGGATCTAAACAAATGAGTTCCA
TTAAGCCGTGGGTTCTCAATTAGGGTTTTTGTTTTTGATTTAGAAAAAAGAGATCAAGATTTGTTTACAG
GTGATGCCTTTTTTTAGAACTTATGCGTTGCAAAAGTTGACTAACGATTTCTATAAGGTGATCCACACTA
ATTATACAAACGTACAAACAGACATACTTTTCCTGCGTTCACCTGATGTTGGCCAGATTTCTCTCTTCAT
TGCATAGAACATAACCACACTAGGGCAACAGAAAAAAAAAAAAAAAGTGCATCGGGAAGTTGTGTTCCAT
TCATTATATGTCTACTACTGCATATGAGTAGCCCACCCACCACCACCATAGTAAGTTTTTGTGTATGCGC
GCCGTCAGGTTATTTCATTTCTGAATTTTTCAACCACCTTACTCCCTTTATTGTTGATTGACAATTTTGC
TCACAGTAAGATCTTTTAGACTCCAATTAATATAAAATAAGTCTGATTTTCCAATTCCTGTTTTTTCTTT
TTTTTTCTGTTTCTATTTCTTTCCTTTTCTCCCTTTTTTTTAATTCTTCATTCAATCATCAATTGATAAT
TCAGGAA
